>Addgene plasmid #66218 | ADRA2C-Tango | depositor partial sequence | sequence record 113049 | empty Tango
GACGGATCGGGAGATCTCCCGATCCCCTATGGTGCACTCTCAGTACAATCTGCTCTGATGCCGCATAGTT
AAGCCAGTATCTGCTCCCTGCTTGTGTGTTGGAGGTCGCTGAGTAGTGCGCGAGCAAAATTTAAGCTACA
ACAAGGCAAGGCTTGACCGACAATTGCATGAAGAATCTGCTTAGGGTTAGGCGTTTTGCGCTGCTTCGCG
ATGTACGGGCCAGATATACGCGTTGACATTGATTATTGACTAGTTATTAATAGTAATCAATTACGGGGTC
ATTAGTTCATAGCCCATATATGGAGTTCCGCGTTACATAACTTACGGTAAATGGCCCGCCTGGCTGACCG
CCCAACGACCCCCGCCCATTGACGTCAATAATGACGTATGTTCCCATAGTAACGCCAATAGGGACTTTCC
ATTGACGTCAATGGGTGGAGTATTTACGGTAAACTGCCCACTTGGCAGTACATCAAGTGTATCATATGCC
AAGTACGCCCCCTATTGACGTCAATGACGGTAAATGGCCCGCCTGGCATTATGCCCAGTACATGACCTTA
TGGGACTTTCCTACTTGGCAGTACATCTACGTATTAGTCATCGCTATTACCATGGTGATGCGGTTTTGGC
AGTACATCAATGGGCGTGGATAGCGGTTTGACTCACGGGGATTTCCAAGTCTCCACCCCATTGACGTCAA
TGGGAGTTTGTTTTGGCACCAAAATCAACGGGACTTTCCAAAATGTCGTAACAACTCCGCCCCATTGACG
CAAATGGGCGGTAGGCGTGTACGGTGGGAGGTCTATATAAGCAGAGCTCTCTGGCTAACTAGAGAACCCA
CTGCTTACTGGCTTATCGAAATTAATACGACTCACTATAGGGAGACCCAAGCTGGCTAGCGTTTAAACTT
AAGCTTGGTACCGAGCTCGGATCCACTAGTCCAGTGTGGTGGAATTCTGCAGATATCCAGCACAGTGGCG
GCCGCGCCACCATGAAGACGATCATCGCCCTGAGCTACATCTTCTGCCTGGTATTCGCCGACTACAAGGA
CGATGATGACGCCAGCATCGATACCGGTGGACGCACCCCACCCAGCCTGGGTCCCCAAGATGAGTCCTGC
ACCACCGCCAGCTCCTCCCTGGCCAAGGACACTTCATCGACCGGTGAGAACCTGTACTTCCAGCTAAGAT
TAGATAAAAGTAAAGTGATTAACAGCGCATTAGAGCTGCTTAATGAGGTCGGAATCGAAGGTTTAACAAC
CCGTAAACTCGCCCAGAAGCTAGGTGTAGAGCAGCCTACATTGTATTGGCATGTAAAAAATAAGCGGGCT
TTGCTCGACGCCTTAGCCATTGAGATGTTAGATAGGCACCATACTCACTTTTGCCCTTTAGAAGGGGAAA
GCTGGCAAGATTTTTTACGTAATAACGCTAAAAGTTTTAGATGTGCTTTACTAAGTCATCGCGATGGAGC
AAAAGTACATTTAGGTACACGGCCTACAGAAAAACAGTATGAAACTCTCGAAAATCAATTAGCCTTTTTA
TGCCAACAAGGTTTTTCACTAGAGAATGCATTATATGCACTCAGCGCTGTGGGGCATTTTACTTTAGGTT
GCGTATTGGAAGATCAAGAGCATCAAGTCGCTAAAGAAGAAAGGGAAACACCTACTACTGATAGTATGCC
GCCATTATTACGACAAGCTATCGAATTATTTGATCACCAAGGTGCAGAGCCAGCCTTCTTATTCGGCCTT
GAATTGATCATATGCGGATTAGAAAAACAACTTAAATGTGAAAGTGGGTCCGCGTACAGCCGCGCGCGTA
CGAAAAACAATTACGGGTCTACCATCGAGGGCCTGCTCGATCTCCCGGACGACGACGCCCCCGAAGAGGC
GGGGCTGGCGGCTCCGCGCCTGTCCTTTCTCCCCGCGGGACACACGCGCAGACTGTCGACGGCCCCCCCG
ACCGATGTCAGCCTGGGGGACGAGCTCCACTTAGACGGCGAGGACGTGGCGATGGCGCATGCCGACGCGC
TAGACGATTTCGATCTGGACATGTTGGGGGACGGGGATTCCCCGGGTCCGGGATTTACCCCCCACGACTC
CGCCCCCTACGGCGCTCTGGATATGGCCGACTTCGAGTTTGAGCAGATGTTTACCGATGCCCTTGGAATT
GACGAGTACGGTGGGTAGCTCGAGTCTAGAGGGCCCGTTTAAACCCGCTGATCAGCCTCGACTGTGCCTT
CTAGTTGCCAGCCATCTGTTGTTTGCCCCTCCCCCGTGCCTTCCTTGACCCTGGAAGGTGCCACTCCCAC
TGTCCTTTCCTAATAAAATGAGGAAATTGCATCGCATTGTCTGAGTAGGTGTCATTCTATTCTGGGGGGT
GGGGTGGGGCAGGACAGCAAGGGGGAGGATTGGGAAGACAATAGCAGGCATGCTGGGGATGCGGTGGGCT
CTATGGCTTCTGAGGCGGAAAGAACCAGCTGGGGCTCTAGGGGGTATCCCC
[124 nt withheld, positions 2502-2625]
C
[91 nt withheld, positions 2627-2717]
A
[49 nt withheld, positions 2719-2767]
CCTTTGACGTTGGAGTCCACGTTCTTT
[37 nt withheld, positions 2795-2831]
ACCCTATCTCGGTCTATTCTTTTGATTTATAAGGGATTTTGCCGATTTCGGCCTATTGGTTAAAAAATGA
GCTGATTTAACAAAAATTTAACGCGAATTAATTCTGTGGAATGTGTGTCAGTTAGGGTGTGGAAAGTCCC
CAGGCTCCCCAGCAGGCAGAAGTATGCAAAGCATGCATCTCAATTAGTCAGCAACCAGGTGTGGAAAGTC
CCCAGGCTCCCCAGCAGGCAGAAGTATGCAAAGCATGCATCTCAATTAGTCAGCAACCATAGTCCCGCCC
CTAACTCCGCCCATCCCGCCCCTAACTCCGCCCAGTTCCGCCCATTCTCCGCCCCATGGCTGACTAATTT
TTTTTATTTATGCAGAGGCCGAGGCCGCCTCTGCCTCTGAGCTATTCCAGAAGTAGTGAGGAGGCTTTTT
TGGAGGCCTAGGCTTTTGCAAAAAGCTCCCGGGAGCTTGTATATCCATTTTCGGATCTGATCAAGAGACA
GGATGAGGATCGTTTCGCATGATTGAACAAGATGGATTGCACGCAGGTTCTCCGGCCGCTTGGGTGGAGA
GGCTATTCGGCTATGACTGGGCACAACAGACAATCGGCTGCTCTGATGCCGCCGTGTTCCGGCTGTCAGC
GCAGGGGCGCCCGGTTCTTTTTGTCAAGACCGACCTGTCCGGTGCCCTGAATGAACTGCAGGACGAGGCA
GCGCGGCTATCGTGGCTGGCCACGACGGGCGTTCCTTGCGCAGCTGTGCTCGACGTTGTCACTGAAGCGG
GAAGGGACTGGCTGCTATTGGGCGAAGTGCCGGGGCAGGATCTCCTGTCATCTCACCTTGCTCCTGCCGA
GAAAGTATCCATCATGGCTGATGCAATGCGGCGGCTGCATACGCTTGATCCGGCTACCTGCCCATTCGAC
CACCAAGCGAAACATCGCATCGAGCGAGCACGTACTCGGATGGAAGCCGGTCTTGTCGATCAGGATGATC
TGGACGAAGAGCATCAGGGGCTCGCGCCAGCCGAACTGTTCGCCAGGCTCAAGGCGCGCATGCCCGACGG
CGAGGATCTCGTCGTGACCCATGGCGATGCCTGCTTGCCGAATATCATGGTGGAAAATGGCCGCTTTTCT
GGATTCATCGACTGTGGCCGGCTGGGTGTGGCGGACCGCTATCAGGACATAGCGTTGGCTACCCGTGATA
TTGCTGAAGAGCTTGGCGGCGAATGGGCTGACCGCTTCCTCGTGCTTTACGGTATCGCCGCTCCCGATTC
GCAGCGCATCGCCTTCTATCGCCTTCTTGACGAGTTCTTCTGAGCGGGACTCTGGGGTTCGAAATGACCG
ACCAAGCGACGCCCAACCTGCCATCACGAGATTTCGATTCCACCGCCGCCTTCTATGAAAGGTTGGGCTT
CGGAATCGTTTTCCGGGACGCCGGCTGGATGATCCTCCAGCGCGGGGATCTCATGCTGGAGTTCTTCGCC
CACCCCAACTTGTTTATTGCAGCTTATAATGGTTACAAATAAAGCAATAGCATCACAAATTTCACAAATA
AAGCATTTTTTTCACTGCATTCTAGTTGTGGTTTGTCCAAACTCATCAATGTATCTTATCATGTCTGTAT
ACCGTCGACCTCTAGCTAGAGCTTGGCGTAATCATGGTCATAGCTGTTTCCTGTGTGAAATTGTTATCCG
CTCACAATTCCACACAACATACGAGCCGGAAGCATAAAGTGTAAAGCCTGGGGTGCCTAATGAGTGAGCT
AACTCACATTAATTGCGTTGCGCTCACTGCCCGCTTTCCAGTCGGGAAACCTGTCGTGCCAGCTGCATTA
ATGAATCGGCCAACGCGCGGGGAGAGGCGGTTTGCGTATTGGGCGCTCTTCCGCTTCCTCGCTCACTGAC
TCGCTGCGCTCGGTCGTTCGGCTGCGGCGAGCGGTATCAGCTCACTCAAAGGCGGTAATACGGTTATCCA
CAGAATCAGGGGATAACGCAGGAAAGAACATGTGAGCAAAAGGCCAGCAAAAGGCCAGGAACCGTAAAAA
GGCCGCGTTGCTGGCGTTTTTCCATAGGCTCCGCCCCCCTGACGAGCATCACAAAAATCGACGCTCAAGT
CAGAGGTGGCGAAACCCGACAGGACTATAAAGATACCAGGCGTTTCCCCCTGGAAGCTCCCTCGTGCGCT
CTCCTGTTCCGACCCTGCCGCTTACCGGATACCTGTCCGCCTTTCTCCCTTCGGGAAGCGTGGCGCTTTC
TCATAGCTCACGCTGTAGGTATCTCAGTTCGGTGTAGGTCGTTCGCTCCAAGCTGGGCTGTGTGCACGAA
CCCCCCGTTCAGCCCGACCGCTGCGCCTTATCCGGTAACTATCGTCTTGAGTCCAACCCGGTAAGACACG
ACTTATCGCCACTGGCAGCAGCCACTGGTAACAGGATTAGCAGAGCGAGGTATGTAGGCGGTGCTACAGA
GTTCTTGAAGTGGTGGCCTAACTACGGCTACACTAGAAGAACAGTATTTGGTATCTGCGCTCTGCTGAAG
CCAGTTACCTTCGGAAAAAGAGTTGGTAGCTCTTGATCCGGCAAACAAACCACCGCTGGTAGCGGTTTTT
TTGTTTGCAAGCAGCAGATTACGCGCAGAAAAAAAGGATCTCAAGAAGATCCTTTGATCTTTTCTACGGG
GTCTGACGCTCAGTGGAACGAAAACTCACGTTAAGGGATTTTGGTCATGAGATTATCAAAAAGGATCTTC
ACCTAGATCCTTTTAAATTAAAAATGAAGTTTTAAATCAATCTAAAGTATATATGAGTAAACTTGGTCTG
ACAGTTACCAATGCTTAATCAGTGAGGCACCTATCTCAGCGATCTGTCTATTTCGTTCATCCATAGTTGC
CTGACTCCCCGTCGTGTAGATAACTACGATACGGGAGGGCTTACCATCTGGCCCCAGTGCTGCAATGATA
CCGCGAGACCCACGCTCACCGGCTCCAGATTTATCAGCAATAAACCAGCCAGCCGGAAGGGCCGAGCGCA
GAAGTGGTCCTGCAACTTTATCCGCCTCCATCCAGTCTATTAATTGTTGCCGGGAAGCTAGAGTAAGTAG
TTCGCCAGTTAATAGTTTGCGCAACGTTGTTGCCATTGCTACAGGCATCGTGGTGTCACGCTCGTCGTTT
GGTATGGCTTCATTCAGCTCCGGTTCCCAACGATCAAGGCGAGTTACATGATCCCCCATGTTGTGCAAAA
AAGCGGTTAGCTCCTTCGGTCCTCCGATCGTTGTCAGAAGTAAGTTGGCCGCAGTGTTATCACTCATGGT
TATGGCAGCACTGCATAATTCTCTTACTGTCATGCCATCCGTAAGATGCTTTTCTGTGACTGGTGAGTAC
TCAACCAAGTCATTCTGAGAATAGTGTATGCGGCGACCGAGTTGCTCTTGCCCGGCGTCAATACGGGATA
ATACCGCGCCACATAGCAGAACTTTAAAAGTGCTCATCATTGGAAAACGTTCTTCGGGGCGAAAACTCTC
AAGGATCTTACCGCTGTTGAGATCCAGTTCGATGTAACCCACTCGTGCACCCAACTGATCTTCAGCATCT
TTTACTTTCACCAGCGTTTCTGGGTGAGCAAAAACAGGAAGGCAAAATGCCGCAAAAAAGGGAATAAGGG
CGACACGGAAATGTTGAATACTCATACTCTTCCTTTTTCAATATTATTGAAGCATTTATCAGGGTTATTG
TCTCATGAGCGGATACATATTTGAATGTATTTAGAAAAATAAACAAATAGGGGTTCCGCGCACATTTCCC
CGAAAAGTGCCACCTGACGTC
