>Addgene plasmid #66218 | ADRA2C-Tango | depositor partial sequence | sequence record 113050 | ADRA2C
ATGGCCTCACCCGCACTTGCTGCCGCCCTTGCCGTGGCCGCCGCAGCTGGCCCGAATGCGTCTGGAGCCG
GAGAGCGAGGGTCCGGTGGAGTGGCAAACGCATCAGGCGCCTCATGGGGCCCTCCGCGCGGCCAGTATAG
CGCAGGCGCCGTAGCAGGGCTGGCAGCTGTGGTAGGATTTCTGATTGTATTTACCGTGGTTGGTAACGTC
CTGGTGGTAATAGCCGTTCTTACCTCCCGCGCACTGCGGGCACCACAAAACCTGTTTCTCGTGTCACTTG
CGTCAGCCGATATACTGGTGGCAACCCTCGTGATGCCGTTTAGCCTTGCCAACGAACTGATGGCATACTG
GTACTTCGGGCAGGTGTGGTGTGGAGTCTATCTCGCACTTGATGTGCTCTTTTGCACGTCTTCCATCGTT
CACCTGTGTGCAATATCACTGGACAGATATTGGTCTGTCACACAGGCCGTAGAATACAATCTGAAGCGCA
CCCCTCGGCGCGTCAAGGCCACAATTGTGGCTGTGTGGCTCATTAGCGCTGTGATCTCATTTCCGCCCCT
GGTGAGTCTTTACCGACAACCAGATGGGGCAGCCTATCCACAGTGCGGACTTAATGACGAAACGTGGTAC
ATACTTAGTAGCTGTATTGGGTCCTTTTTTGCCCCATGCTTGATCATGGGCCTTGTGTATGCGAGAATCT
ACAGGGTGGCAAAACTTCGCACCAGAACACTCTCCGAAAAGAGAGCCCCGGTCGGGCCCGATGGCGCTTC
CCCGACCACAGAGAATGGGCTGGGAGCTGCAGCCGGGGCTGGGGAAAACGGCCACTGCGCCCCCCCTCCC
GCAGACGTCGAGCCGGATGAGAGCAGTGCTGCGGCCGAAAGGCGGAGAAGAAGGGGCGCTCTCAGAAGAG
GGGGGAGACGGAGGGCCGGTGCAGAAGGAGGCGCTGGCGGTGCCGACGGGCAGGGCGCTGGCCCAGGAGC
TGCCGAGTCAGGGGCTCTTACCGCTTCAAGATCCCCGGGGCCCGGAGGTCGGCTGTCTAGGGCAAGCAGT
CGCTCAGTGGAGTTCTTTCTGAGTAGGCGGAGACGGGCCCGGAGCAGTGTTTGCCGGCGCAAGGTCGCAC
AGGCGCGGGAGAAGCGCTTTACATTCGTGCTGGCAGTGGTAATGGGAGTTTTCGTGCTGTGTTGGTTCCC
ATTCTTCTTTTCATACTCACTGTACGGCATTTGCCGAGAGGCTTGCCAAGTCCCTGGCCCTCTGTTCAAG
TTCTTTTTCTGGATCGGCTACTGTAATAGCAGTCTCAATCCGGTTATTTACACCGTTTTTAACCAGGATT
TTAGGCGGTCATTTAAACATATCCTGTTCAGGCGCAGGCGAAGGGGCTTCCGACAG
