>Addgene plasmid #66218 | ADRA2C-Tango | addgene partial sequence | sequence record 117035 | CMV-F 5'-CGCAAATGGGCGGTAGGCGTG-3'
TCTCTGGCTAACTAGAGAACCCACTGCTTACTGGCTTATCGAAATTAATACGACTCACTATAGGGAGACC
CAAGCTGGCTAGCGTTTAAACTTAAGCTTGGTACCGAGCTCGGATCCACTAGTCCAGTGTGGTGGAATTC
TGCAGATATCCAGCACAGTGGCGGCCGCGCCACCATGAAGACGATCATCGCCCTGAGCTACATCTTCTGC
CTGGTATTCGCCGACTACAAGGACGATGATGACGCCAGCATCGATATGGCCTCACCCGCACTTGCTGCCG
CCCTTGCCGTGGCCGCCGCAGCTGGCCCGAATGCGTCTGGAGCCGGAGAGCGAGGGTCCGGTGGAGTGGC
AAACGCATCAGGCGCCTCATGGGGCCCTCCGCGCGGCCAGTATAGCGCAGGCGCCGTAGCAGGGCTGGCA
GCTGTGGTAGGATTTCTGATTGTATTTACCGTGGTTGGTAACGTCCTGGTGGTAATAGCCGTTCTTACCT
CCCGCGCACTGCGGGCACCACAAAACCTGTTTCTCGTGTCACTTGCGTCAGCCGATATACTGGTGGCAAC
CCTCGTGATGCCGTTTAGCCTTGCCAACGAACTGATGGCATACTGGTACTTCGGGCAGGTGTGGTGTGGA
GTCTATCTCGCACTTGATGTGCTCTTTTGCACGTCTTCCATCGTTCACCTGTGTGCAATATCACTGGACA
GATATTGGTCTGTCACACAGGCCGTAGAATACAATCTGAAGCGCACCCCTCGGCGCGTCAAGGCCACAAT
TGTGGCTGTGTGGCTCATTAGCGCTGTGATCTCATTTCCGCCCCTGGTGAGTCTTTACCGACAACCAGAT
GGGGCAGCCTATCCACAGTGCGGACTTAATGACGAAACGTGGTACATACTTAGTAGCTGTATTGGGTCCT
TTTTTGCCCCATGCTTGATCATGGGCCTTGTGTATGCGAGAATCTACAGGGTGGCAAAACTTCGCACCAG
AACACTCTCCGAAAAGAGAGCCCCGGTCGGGCCCGATGGCGCTTCCCCGACA
