>Addgene plasmid #66218 | ADRA2C-Tango | addgene partial sequence | sequence record 117698 | Tet-R 5'-GGCGAGTTTACGGGTTGTTA-3'
CTCTATGCGCTGTTATCACTTTACTTTTATCTAATCTTAGCTGGAAGTACAGGTTCTCACCGGTCGATGA
AGTGTCCTTGGCCAGGGAGGAGCTGGCGGTGGTGCAGGACTCATCTTGGGGACCCAGGCTGGGTGGGGTG
CGTCCACCGGTATCGATCTGTCGGAAGCCCCTTCGCCTGCGCCTGAACAGGATATGTTTAAATGACCGCC
TAAAATCCTGGTTAAAAACGGTGTAAATAACCGGATTGAGACTGCTATTACAGTAGCCGATCCAGAAAAA
GAACTTGAACAGAGGGCCAGGGACTTGGCAAGCCTCTCGGCAAATGCCGTACAGTGAGTATGAAAAGAAG
AATGGGAACCAACACAGCACGAAAACTCCCATTACCACTGCCAGCACGAATGTAAAGCGCTTCTCCCGCG
CCTGTGCGACCTTGCGCCGGCAAACACTGCTCCGGGCCCGTCTCCGCCTACTCAGAAAGAACTCCACTGA
GCGACTGCTTGCCCTAGACAGCCGACCTCCGGGCCCCGGGGATCTTGAAGCGGTAAGAGCCCCTGACTCG
GCAGCTCCTGGGCCAGCGCCCTGCCCGTCGGCACCGCCAGCGCCTCCTTCTGCACCGGCCCTCCGTCTCC
CCCCTCTTCTGAGAGCGCCCCTTCTTCTCCGCCTTTCGGCCGCAGCACTGCTCTCATCCGGCTCGACGTC
TGCGGGAGGGGGGGCGCAGTGGCCGTTTTCCCCAGCCCCGGCTGCAGCTCCCAGCCCATTCTCTGTGGTC
GGGGAAGCGCCATCGGGCCCGACCGGGGCTCTCTTTTCGGAGAGTGTTCTGGTGCGAAGTTTTGCCACCC
TGTAGATTCTCGCATACACAAGGCCCATGATCAAGCATGGGGCAAAAAAGGACCCAATACAGCTACTAAG
TATGTACCACGTTTCGTCATTAAGTCCGCACTGTGGATAGGCTGCCCCATCTGGTTGTCGGTAAAGACTC
ACCAGGGGCGGAAATGA
