[The description below was written by a language model from this plasmid's Addgene catalogue record.]
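Description:
ADRA2C-Tango is a mammalian expression plasmid from the PRESTO-Tango collection, built on an "empty Tango" backbone of about 6.6 kb that was derived from pcDNA3.1(+). It is propagated in E. coli as a high-copy plasmid under ampicillin selection. It also carries a neomycin resistance marker, so transfected mammalian cells can be selected with G418. No feature table accompanies the record, so the origins of replication, polyadenylation signals and other backbone elements are not itemised.

The insert is the human ADRA2C coding sequence (about 1.4 kb), which encodes the alpha-2C adrenergic receptor, a G protein-coupled receptor. It is expressed from the CMV promoter with an N-terminal FLAG tag supplied by the backbone, which can be used to detect the receptor. The gene was cloned with NotI at the 5′ end and nominally XhoI at the 3′ end. The depositor notes that a tTA sequence lies downstream of the receptor, and that most vectors in the series carry an XbaI site rather than XhoI after tTA, so the actual 3′ site is uncertain for any given clone.

The stated purpose describes the assay as transcriptional activation following arrestin translocation. In the general Tango design, recruitment of arrestin to the activated receptor releases the tethered tTA transcription factor, which then drives a reporter gene. The record does not list the linker, the protease cleavage site or any other C-terminal modules. The plasmid is intended for parallel screening of ligand activity across the GPCR repertoire, and it was produced within a programme that develops tools for understudied members of druggable protein families.
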