Addgene plasmid #66218: ADRA2C-Tango
Purpose: Expression of G protein-coupled receptors for PRESTO-Tango: parallel receptorome expression and screening via transcriptional output, with transcriptional activation following arrestin translocation
Depositing lab: Bryan Roth. Depositing organization: University of North Carolina at Chapel Hill. Publication: PRESTO-Tango as an open-source resource for interrogation of the druggable human GPCRome. Kroeze WK, Sassano MF, Huang XP, Lansu K, McCorvy JD, Giguere PM, Sciaky N, Roth BL. Nat Struct Mol Biol. 2015 May;22(5):362-9. doi: 10.1038/nsmb.3014. Epub 2015 Apr 20. PubMed 25895059.
Backbone
  Vector backbone: empty Tango
  Backbone size w/o insert (bp): 6632
  Vector type: Mammalian Expression
  Selectable markers: Neomycin (select with G418)
Growth in bacteria
  Bacterial resistance: Ampicillin, 100 μg/mL
  Growth temperature: 37°C
  Growth strain: DH5alpha
  Copy number: High Copy
Gene/Insert
  Gene/Insert name: ADRA2C
  Species: H. sapiens (human)
  Insert size (bp): 1386
  Entrez Gene: ADRA2C (a.k.a. ADRA2L2, ADRA2RL2, ADRARL2, ALPHA2CAR)
  Promoter: CMV
  Tag / fusion protein: FLAG (N terminal on backbone)
  Cloning method: Restriction Enzyme; 5′ cloning site NotI (not destroyed); 3′ cloning site XhoI (unknown if destroyed)
  Sequencing primers: 5′ CMV-F; 3′ Tet-R
Terms and licenses: Academic/Nonprofit Terms; Industry Terms: Not Available to Industry
Depositor comments: Please note: Most of the PRESTO-Tango vectors do not contain the XhoI cut site downstream of the tTA sequence and instead carry an XbaI site. If you need to perform an XhoI digest we recommend sequencing with a forward primer at the C-terminus of tTA to determine which of the two sites is present. Suggested primer: 5-gagctccacttagacggcgagg-3. Original backbone was pcDNA3.1(+). These plasmids were generated as part of the Illuminating the Druggable Genome (IDG) program sponsored by the NIH Common Fund. The goal of this program is to identify, gather, and distribute information and resources for proteins that currently are not well-studied yet belong to commonly drug-targeted protein families: protein kinases, non-olfactory G-protein coupled receptors (GPCRs), and ion channels. The IDG program is designed to develop fundamental research tools for understudied proteins, elucidate their function, and disseminate the IDG-related resources and data to the greater scientific community.
How to cite: ADRA2C-Tango was a gift from Bryan Roth (Addgene plasmid # 66218 ; http://n2t.net/addgene:66218 ; RRID:Addgene_66218)
